Addgene plasmid #180654: pMYT001
Purpose: Encodes pZ3 as a Type 2 part to be used in the Dueber YTK and Ellis MYT systems
Depositing lab: Tom Ellis. Depositing organization: Imperial College London. Publication: A Multiplex MoClo Toolkit for Extensive and Flexible Engineering of Saccharomyces cerevisiae. Shaw WM, Khalil AS, Ellis T. ACS Synth Biol. 2023 Nov 6. doi: 10.1021/acssynbio.3c00423. PubMed 37930278.
Backbone
  Vector backbone: pYTK001
  Backbone manufacturer: John Dueber
  Vector type: Synthetic Biology
Growth in bacteria
  Bacterial resistance: Chloramphenicol, 25 μg/mL
  Growth temperature: 37°C
  Growth strain: DH5alpha
  Copy number: High Copy
Gene/Insert
  Gene/Insert name: pZ3
  Species: Synthetic
  Cloning method: Restriction Enzyme; 5′ cloning site Unknown (unknown if destroyed)
Terms and licenses: Academic/Nonprofit Terms; Industry Terms: Not Available to Industry
How to cite: pMYT001 was a gift from Tom Ellis (Addgene plasmid # 180654 ; http://n2t.net/addgene:180654 ; RRID:Addgene_180654)
