[The description below was written by a language model from this plasmid's Addgene catalogue record and pLannotate feature annotations shown in this document.]
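Description:
pMYT001 is a small (about 2.2 kb) synthetic-biology part plasmid built on the pYTK001 entry backbone of the yeast MoClo toolkit (YTK). It stores a single standardized DNA part for hierarchical Golden Gate-style assembly and is not itself an expression vector. It is propagated in E. coli at high copy from a ColE1/pUC-type origin and selected with chloramphenicol through a cat (chloramphenicol acetyltransferase) gene. This gene is driven by its native promoter and followed by a minimal lambda t0 terminator. The annotated features include no yeast origin, centromere or auxotrophic marker, which is consistent with a bacterial storage plasmid whose part is meant to be moved into downstream cassette vectors.

The payload is pZ3, a synthetic promoter formatted as a Type 2 part, which is the promoter position in the YTK scheme. This makes it compatible with both the YTK and the Multiplex Yeast Toolkit (MYT) assembly standards for engineering Saccharomyces cerevisiae. Automated annotation recognizes the insert as fragments of the GAL10 and GAL1 promoters, indicating that pZ3 is derived from the divergent GAL1-10 regulatory region. The name suggests a promoter responsive to a Z3-type synthetic transcription factor, in which the Gal4 sites would be replaced by binding sites for that factor. However, the record does not state its regulator, inducer or the specific modifications. The flanking restriction sites and overhangs that define the part are also not listed.

In use, pZ3 would be combined with coding sequence, terminator and connector parts to build transcription units under this synthetic promoter in yeast.
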