Features (pLannotate 1.2.2; 6 found; start..end, strand, type, name):
     15..98      +  promoter       GAL10 promoter (fragment): S. cerevisiae GAL10; inducible promoter, regulated by Gal4
    166..556     +  promoter       GAL1 promoter (fragment): S. cerevisiae GAL1; inducible promoter, regulated by Gal4
    590..624     -  terminator     lambda t0 terminator: minimal transcription terminator from phage lambda (Scholtissek and Grosse, 1987)
    698..1354    -  CDS            cat: CAT_ECOLX - Experimental evidence at protein level: Swiss-Prot protein existence level 1. This enzyme is an effector of chloramphenicol resistance in bacteria. From Escherichia coli. This protein is used as a marker in many commonly used cloning vectors, such as pACYC184.
   1355..1452    -  promoter       cat promoter: promoter of the E. coli cat gene encoding chloramphenicol acetyltransferase
   1536..2124    +  rep_origin     ori: high-copy-number ColE1/pMB1/pBR322/pUC origin of replication
>Addgene plasmid #180654 | pMYT001 | addgene full sequence | sequence record 369247 | Addgene NGS Result
AGTCGGTCTCAAACGCCCCATTATCTTAGCCTAAAAAAACCTTCTCTTTGGAACTTTCAGTAATACGCTT
AACTGCTCATTGCTATATTGAAGTACGGCCGCGTGGGCGTGCGTGGGCGGGCGTGGGCGTGCGTGGGCGG
GCGTGGGCGTGCGTGGGCGTGTAGACCGTGCGTCCTCGTCATCACCGGTCGCGTTCCTGAAACGCAGATG
TGCCTCGCGCCGCACTGCTCCGAACAATAAAGATTCTACAATACTAGCTTTTATGGTTATGAAGAGGAAA
AATTGGCAGTAACCTGGCCCCACAAACCTTCAAATTAACGAATCAAATTAACAACCATAGGATGATAATG
CGATTAGTTTTTTAGCCTTATTTCTGGGGTAATTAATCAGCGAAGCGATGATTTTTGATCTATTAACAGA
TATATAAATGGAAAAGCTGCATAACCACTTTAACTAATACTTTCAACATTTTCAGTTTGTATTACTTCTT
ATTCAAATGTCATAAAAGTATCAACAAAAAATTGTTAATATACCTCTATACTTTAACGTCAAGGAGAAAA
AACTATAAGATCTATGTGAGACCAGACCAATAAAAAACGCCCGGCGGCAACCGAGCGTTCTGAACAAATC
CAGATGGAGTTCTGAGGTCATTACTGGATCTATCAACAGGAGTCCAAGCGAGCTCGATATCAAATTACGC
CCCGCCCTGCCACTCATCGCAGTACTGTTGTAATTCATTAAGCATTCTGCCGACATGGAAGCCATCACAA
ACGGCATGATGAACCTGAATCGCCAGCGGCATCAGCACCTTGTCGCCTTGCGTATAATATTTGCCCATGG
TGAAAACGGGGGCGAAGAAGTTGTCCATATTGGCCACGTTTAAATCAAAACTGGTGAAACTCACCCAGGG
ATTGGCTGAAACGAAAAACATATTCTCAATAAACCCTTTAGGGAAATAGGCCAGGTTTTCACCGTAACAC
GCCACATCTTGCGAATATATGTGTAGAAACTGCCGGAAATCGTCGTGGTATTCACTCCAGAGCGATGAAA
ACGTTTCAGTTTGCTCATGGAAAACGGTGTAACAAGGGTGAACACTATCCCATATCACCAGCTCACCGTC
TTTCATTGCCATACGAAATTCCGGATGAGCATTCATCAGGCGGGCAAGAATGTGAATAAAGGCCGGATAA
AACTTGTGCTTATTTTTCTTTACGGTCTTTAAAAAGGCCGTAATATCCAGCTGAACGGTCTGGTTATAGG
TACATTGAGCAACTGACTGAAATGCCTCAAAATGTTCTTTACGATGCCATTGGGATATATCAACGGTGGT
ATATCCAGTGATTTTTTTCTCCATTTTAGCTTCCTTAGCTCCTGAAAATCTCGATAACTCAAAAAATACG
CCCGGTAGTGATCTTATTTCATTATGGTGAAAGTTGGAACCTCTTACGTGCCCGATCAATCATGACCAAA
ATCCCTTAACGTGAGTTTTCGTTCCACTGAGCGTCAGACCCCGTAGAAAAGATCAAAGGATCTTCTTGAG
ATCCTTTTTTTCTGCGCGTAATCTGCTGCTTGCAAACAAAAAAACCACCGCTACCAGCGGTGGTTTGTTT
GCCGGATCAAGAGCTACCAACTCTTTTTCCGAAGGTAACTGGCTTCAGCAGAGCGCAGATACCAAATACT
GTTCTTCTAGTGTAGCCGTAGTTAGGCCACCACTTCAAGAACTCTGTAGCACCGCCTACATACCTCGCTC
TGCTAATCCTGTTACCAGTGGCTGCTGCCAGTGGCGATAAGTCGTGTCTTACCGGGTTGGACTCAAGACG
ATAGTTACCGGATAAGGCGCAGCGGTCGGGCTGAACGGGGGGTTCGTGCACACAGCCCAGCTTGGAGCGA
ACGACCTACACCGAACTGAGATACCTACAGCGTGAGCTATGAGAAAGCGCCACGCTTCCCGAAGGGAGAA
AGGCGGACAGGTATCCGGTAAGCGGCAGGGTCGGAACAGGAGAGCGCACGAGGGAGCTTCCAGGGGGAAA
CGCCTGGTATCTTTATAGTCCTGTCGGGTTTCGCCACCTCTGACTTGAGCGTCGATTTTTGTGATGCTCG
TCAGGGGGGCGGAGCCTATGGAAAAACGCCAGCAACGCGGCCTTTTTACGGTTCCTGGCCTTTTGCTGGC
CTTTTGCTCACATGTTCTTTCCTGCGTTATCCCCTGATTCTGTGGATAACCGT
